>Addgene plasmid #171100 | pX458-Ef1a-Cas9-H2B-mCherry (dual gRNA: Neurog2 x2) | addgene full sequence | sequence record 336123 | Addgene NGS Result
TCTGCAGACAAATGGCTCTAGACATGTGAGGGCCTATTTCCCATGATTCCTTCATATTTGCATATACGAT
ACAAGGCTGTTAGAGAGATAATTGGAATTAATTTGACTGTAAACACAAAGATATTAGTACAAAATACGTG
ACGTAGAAAGTAATAATTTCTTGGGTAGTTTGCAGTTTTAAAATTATGTTTTAAAATGGACTATCATATG
CTTACCGTAACTTGAAAGTATTTCGATTTCTTGGCTTTATATATCTTGTGGAAAGGACGAAACACCGCTC
CCGAGGTGCCAAGACGGGTTTTAGAGCTAGAAATAGCAAGTTAAAATAAGGCTAGTCCGTTATCAACTTG
AAAAAGTGGCACCGAGTCGGTGCTTTTTTGTTTTAGAGCTAGAAATAGCAAGTTAAAATAAGGCTAGTCC
GTTTTTAGCGCGTGCGCCAATTCTGCAGACAAATGGCTCTACAGGTACCAGTAATTCATACAAAAGGACT
CGCCCCTGCCTTGGGGAATCCCAGGGACCGTCGTTAAACTCCCACTAACGTAGAACCCAGAGATCGCTGC
GTTCCCGCCCCCTCACCCGCCCGCTCTCGTCATCACTGAGGTGGAGAAGAGCATGCGTGAGGCTCCGGTG
CCCGTCAGTGGGCAGAGCGCACATCGCCCACAGTCCCCGAGAAGTTGGGGGGAGGGGTCGGCAATTGAAC
CGGTGCCTAGAGAAGGTGGCGCGGGGTAAACTGGGAAAGTGATGTCGTGTACTGGCTCCGCCTTTTTCCC
GAGGGTGGGGGAGAACCGTATATAAGTGCAGTAGTCGCCGTGAACGTTCTTTTTCGCAACGGGTTTGCCG
CCAGAACACAGGTAAGTGCCGTGTGTGGTTCCCGCGGGCCTGGCCTCTTTACGGGTTATGGCCCTTGCGT
GCCTTGAATTACTTCCACGCCCCTGGCTGCAGTACGTGATTCTTGATCCCGAGCTTCGGGTTGGAAGTGG
GTGGGAGAGTTCGAGGCCTTGCGCTTAAGGAGCCCCTTCGCCTCGTGCTTGAGTTGAGGCCTGGCTTGGG
CGCTGGGGCCGCCGCGTGCGAATCTGGTGGCACCTTCGCGCCTGTCTCGCTGCTTTCGATAAGTCTCTAG
CCATTTAAAATTTTTGATGACCTGCTGCGACGCTTTTTTTCTGGCAAGATAGTCTTGTAAATGCGGGCCA
AGATCTGCACACTGGTATTTCGGTTTTTGGGGCCGCGGGCGGCGACGGGGCCCGTGCGTCCCAGCGCACA
TGTTCGGCGAGGCGGGGCCTGCGAGCGCGGCCACCGAGAATCGGACGGGGGTAGTCTCAAGCTGGCCGGC
CTGCTCTGGTGCCTGGCCTCGCGCCGCCGTGTATCGCCCCGCCCTGGGCGGCAAGGCTGGCCCGGTCGGC
ACCAGTTGCGTGAGCGGAAAGATGGCCGCTTCCCGGCCCTGCTGCAGGGAGCTCAAAATGGAGGACGCGG
CGCTCGGGAGAGCGGGCGGGTGAGTCACCCACACAAAGGAAAAGGGCCTTTCCGTCCTCAGCCGTCGCTT
CATGTGACTCCACGGAGTACCGGGCGCCGTCCAGGCACCTCGATTAGTTCTCGAGCTTTTGGAGTACGTC
GTCTTTAGGTTGGGGGGAGGGGTTTTATGCGATGGAGTTTCCCCACACTGAGTGGGTGGAGACTGAAGTT
AGGCCAGCTTGGCACTTGATGTAATTCTCCTTGGAATTTGCCCTTTTTGAGTTTGGATCTTGGTTCATTC
TCAAGCCTCAGACAGTGGTTCAAAGTTTTTTTCTTCCATTTCAGGTGTCGTGACCGGTGCCACCATGGAC
TATAAGGACCACGACGGAGACTACAAGGATCATGATATTGATTACAAAGACGATGACGATAAGATGGCCC
CAAAGAAGAAGCGGAAGGTCGGTATCCACGGAGTCCCAGCAGCCGACAAGAAGTACAGCATCGGCCTGGA
CATCGGCACCAACTCTGTGGGCTGGGCCGTGATCACCGACGAGTACAAGGTGCCCAGCAAGAAATTCAAG
GTGCTGGGCAACACCGACCGGCACAGCATCAAGAAGAACCTGATCGGAGCCCTGCTGTTCGACAGCGGCG
AAACAGCCGAGGCCACCCGGCTGAAGAGAACCGCCAGAAGAAGATACACCAGACGGAAGAACCGGATCTG
CTATCTGCAAGAGATCTTCAGCAACGAGATGGCCAAGGTGGACGACAGCTTCTTCCACAGACTGGAAGAG
TCCTTCCTGGTGGAAGAGGATAAGAAGCACGAGCGGCACCCCATCTTCGGCAACATCGTGGACGAGGTGG
CCTACCACGAGAAGTACCCCACCATCTACCACCTGAGAAAGAAACTGGTGGACAGCACCGACAAGGCCGA
CCTGCGGCTGATCTATCTGGCCCTGGCCCACATGATCAAGTTCCGGGGCCACTTCCTGATCGAGGGCGAC
CTGAACCCCGACAACAGCGACGTGGACAAGCTGTTCATCCAGCTGGTGCAGACCTACAACCAGCTGTTCG
AGGAAAACCCCATCAACGCCAGCGGCGTGGACGCCAAGGCCATCCTGTCTGCCAGACTGAGCAAGAGCAG
ACGGCTGGAAAATCTGATCGCCCAGCTGCCCGGCGAGAAGAAGAATGGCCTGTTCGGAAACCTGATTGCC
CTGAGCCTGGGCCTGACCCCCAACTTCAAGAGCAACTTCGACCTGGCCGAGGATGCCAAACTGCAGCTGA
GCAAGGACACCTACGACGACGACCTGGACAACCTGCTGGCCCAGATCGGCGACCAGTACGCCGACCTGTT
TCTGGCCGCCAAGAACCTGTCCGACGCCATCCTGCTGAGCGACATCCTGAGAGTGAACACCGAGATCACC
AAGGCCCCCCTGAGCGCCTCTATGATCAAGAGATACGACGAGCACCACCAGGACCTGACCCTGCTGAAAG
CTCTCGTGCGGCAGCAGCTGCCTGAGAAGTACAAAGAGATTTTCTTCGACCAGAGCAAGAACGGCTACGC
CGGCTACATTGACGGCGGAGCCAGCCAGGAAGAGTTCTACAAGTTCATCAAGCCCATCCTGGAAAAGATG
GACGGCACCGAGGAACTGCTCGTGAAGCTGAACAGAGAGGACCTGCTGCGGAAGCAGCGGACCTTCGACA
ACGGCAGCATCCCCCACCAGATCCACCTGGGAGAGCTGCACGCCATTCTGCGGCGGCAGGAAGATTTTTA
CCCATTCCTGAAGGACAACCGGGAAAAGATCGAGAAGATCCTGACCTTCCGCATCCCCTACTACGTGGGC
CCTCTGGCCAGGGGAAACAGCAGATTCGCCTGGATGACCAGAAAGAGCGAGGAAACCATCACCCCCTGGA
ACTTCGAGGAAGTGGTGGACAAGGGCGCTTCCGCCCAGAGCTTCATCGAGCGGATGACCAACTTCGATAA
GAACCTGCCCAACGAGAAGGTGCTGCCCAAGCACAGCCTGCTGTACGAGTACTTCACCGTGTATAACGAG
CTGACCAAAGTGAAATACGTGACCGAGGGAATGAGAAAGCCCGCCTTCCTGAGCGGCGAGCAGAAAAAGG
CCATCGTGGACCTGCTGTTCAAGACCAACCGGAAAGTGACCGTGAAGCAGCTGAAAGAGGACTACTTCAA
GAAAATCGAGTGCTTCGACTCCGTGGAAATCTCCGGCGTGGAAGATCGGTTCAACGCCTCCCTGGGCACA
TACCACGATCTGCTGAAAATTATCAAGGACAAGGACTTCCTGGACAATGAGGAAAACGAGGACATTCTGG
AAGATATCGTGCTGACCCTGACACTGTTTGAGGACAGAGAGATGATCGAGGAACGGCTGAAAACCTATGC
CCACCTGTTCGACGACAAAGTGATGAAGCAGCTGAAGCGGCGGAGATACACCGGCTGGGGCAGGCTGAGC
CGGAAGCTGATCAACGGCATCCGGGACAAGCAGTCCGGCAAGACAATCCTGGATTTCCTGAAGTCCGACG
GCTTCGCCAACAGAAACTTCATGCAGCTGATCCACGACGACAGCCTGACCTTTAAAGAGGACATCCAGAA
AGCCCAGGTGTCCGGCCAGGGCGATAGCCTGCACGAGCACATTGCCAATCTGGCCGGCAGCCCCGCCATT
AAGAAGGGCATCCTGCAGACAGTGAAGGTGGTGGACGAGCTCGTGAAAGTGATGGGCCGGCACAAGCCCG
AGAACATCGTGATCGAAATGGCCAGAGAGAACCAGACCACCCAGAAGGGACAGAAGAACAGCCGCGAGAG
AATGAAGCGGATCGAAGAGGGCATCAAAGAGCTGGGCAGCCAGATCCTGAAAGAACACCCCGTGGAAAAC
ACCCAGCTGCAGAACGAGAAGCTGTACCTGTACTACCTGCAGAATGGGCGGGATATGTACGTGGACCAGG
AACTGGACATCAACCGGCTGTCCGACTACGATGTGGACCATATCGTGCCTCAGAGCTTTCTGAAGGACGA
CTCCATCGACAACAAGGTGCTGACCAGAAGCGACAAGAACCGGGGCAAGAGCGACAACGTGCCCTCCGAA
GAGGTCGTGAAGAAGATGAAGAACTACTGGCGGCAGCTGCTGAACGCCAAGCTGATTACCCAGAGAAAGT
TCGACAATCTGACCAAGGCCGAGAGAGGCGGCCTGAGCGAACTGGATAAGGCCGGCTTCATCAAGAGACA
GCTGGTGGAAACCCGGCAGATCACAAAGCACGTGGCACAGATCCTGGACTCCCGGATGAACACTAAGTAC
GACGAGAATGACAAGCTGATCCGGGAAGTGAAAGTGATCACCCTGAAGTCCAAGCTGGTGTCCGATTTCC
GGAAGGATTTCCAGTTTTACAAAGTGCGCGAGATCAACAACTACCACCACGCCCACGACGCCTACCTGAA
CGCCGTCGTGGGAACCGCCCTGATCAAAAAGTACCCTAAGCTGGAAAGCGAGTTCGTGTACGGCGACTAC
AAGGTGTACGACGTGCGGAAGATGATCGCCAAGAGCGAGCAGGAAATCGGCAAGGCTACCGCCAAGTACT
TCTTCTACAGCAACATCATGAACTTTTTCAAGACCGAGATTACCCTGGCCAACGGCGAGATCCGGAAGCG
GCCTCTGATCGAGACAAACGGCGAAACCGGGGAGATCGTGTGGGATAAGGGCCGGGATTTTGCCACCGTG
CGGAAAGTGCTGAGCATGCCCCAAGTGAATATCGTGAAAAAGACCGAGGTGCAGACAGGCGGCTTCAGCA
AAGAGTCTATCCTGCCCAAGAGGAACAGCGATAAGCTGATCGCCAGAAAGAAGGACTGGGACCCTAAGAA
GTACGGCGGCTTCGACAGCCCCACCGTGGCCTATTCTGTGCTGGTGGTGGCCAAAGTGGAAAAGGGCAAG
TCCAAGAAACTGAAGAGTGTGAAAGAGCTGCTGGGGATCACCATCATGGAAAGAAGCAGCTTCGAGAAGA
ATCCCATCGACTTTCTGGAAGCCAAGGGCTACAAAGAAGTGAAAAAGGACCTGATCATCAAGCTGCCTAA
GTACTCCCTGTTCGAGCTGGAAAACGGCCGGAAGAGAATGCTGGCCTCTGCCGGCGAACTGCAGAAGGGA
AACGAACTGGCCCTGCCCTCCAAATATGTGAACTTCCTGTACCTGGCCAGCCACTATGAGAAGCTGAAGG
GCTCCCCCGAGGATAATGAGCAGAAACAGCTGTTTGTGGAACAGCACAAGCACTACCTGGACGAGATCAT
CGAGCAGATCAGCGAGTTCTCCAAGAGAGTGATCCTGGCCGACGCTAATCTGGACAAAGTGCTGTCCGCC
TACAACAAGCACCGGGATAAGCCCATCAGAGAGCAGGCCGAGAATATCATCCACCTGTTTACCCTGACCA
ATCTGGGAGCCCCTGCCGCCTTCAAGTACTTTGACACCACCATCGACCGGAAGAGGTACACCAGCACCAA
AGAGGTGCTGGACGCCACCCTGATCCACCAGAGCATCACCGGCCTGTACGAGACACGGATCGACCTGTCT
CAGCTGGGAGGCGACAAAAGGCCGGCGGCCACGAAAAAGGCCGGCCAGGCAAAAAAGAAAAAGGAATTCG
GCAGTGGAGAGGGCAGAGGAAGTCTGCTAACATGCGGTGACGTCGAGGAGAATCCTGGCCCAATGCCTGA
ACCCTCTAAGTCTGCTCCAGCCCCTAAAAAGGGTTCTAAGAAGGCTATCACTAAGGCGCAGAAGAAGGAT
GGTAAGAAGCGTAAGCGCAGCCGCAAGGAGAGCTATTCTATCTATGTGTACAAGGTTCTGAAGCAGGTCC
ACCCCGACACCGGCATCTCATCCAAGGCCATGGGGATCATGAACTCCTTCGTCAACGACATCTTCGAGCG
CATCGCGGGCGAGGCTTCTCGCCTGGCTCACTACAATAAGCGCTCGACCATCACCTCCAGGGAGATTCAG
ACGGCTGTGCGCCTGCTGCTGCCTGGGGAGCTGGCTAAGCATGCTGTGTCCGAGGGCACTAAGGCAGTTA
CCAAGTACACTAGCTCTAAGGATCCACCGGTCGCCACCATGGTGAGCAAGGGCGAGGAGGATAACATGGC
CATCATCAAGGAGTTCATGCGCTTCAAGGTGCACATGGAGGGCTCCGTGAACGGCCACGAGTTCGAGATC
GAGGGCGAGGGCGAGGGCCGCCCCTACGAGGGCACCCAGACCGCCAAGCTGAAGGTGACCAAGGGTGGCC
CCCTGCCCTTCGCCTGGGACATCCTGTCCCCTCAGTTCATGTACGGCTCCAAGGCCTACGTGAAGCACCC
CGCCGACATCCCCGACTACTTGAAGCTGTCCTTCCCCGAGGGCTTCAAGTGGGAGCGCGTGATGAACTTC
GAGGACGGCGGCGTGGTGACCGTGACCCAGGACTCCTCCCTGCAGGACGGCGAGTTCATCTACAAGGTGA
AGCTGCGCGGCACCAACTTCCCCTCCGACGGCCCCGTAATGCAGAAGAAAACCATGGGCTGGGAGGCCTC
CTCCGAGCGGATGTACCCCGAGGACGGCGCCCTGAAGGGCGAGATCAAGCAGAGGCTGAAGCTGAAGGAC
GGCGGCCACTACGACGCTGAGGTCAAGACCACCTACAAGGCCAAGAAGCCCGTGCAGCTGCCCGGCGCCT
ACAACGTCAACATCAAGTTGGACATCACCTCCCACAACGAGGACTACACCATCGTGGAACAGTACGAACG
CGCCGAGGGCCGCCACTCCACCGGCGGCATGGACGAGCTGTACAAGGAATTCTAACTAGAGCTCGCTGAT
CAGCCTCGACTGTGCCTTCTAGTTGCCAGCCATCTGTTGTTTGCCCCTCCCCCGTGCCTTCCTTGACCCT
GGAAGGTGCCACTCCCACTGTCCTTTCCTAATAAAATGAGGAAATTGCATCGCATTGTCTGAGTAGGTGT
CATTCTATTCTGGGGGGTGGGGTGGGGCAGGACAGCAAGGGGGAGGATTGGGAAGAGAATAGCAGGCATG
CTGGGGAGCGGCCGCAGGAACCCCTAGTGATGGAGTTGGCCACTCCCTCTCTGCGCGCTCGCTCGCTCAC
TGAGGCCGGGCGACCAAAGGTCGCCCGACGCCCGGGCTTTGCCCGGGCGGCCTCAGTGAGCGAGCGAGCG
CGCAGCTGCCTGCAGGGGCGCCTGATGCGGTATTTTCTCCTTACGCATCTGTGCGGTATTTCACACCGCA
TA
[95 nt withheld, positions 7703-7797]
T
[46 nt withheld, positions 7799-7844]
C
[141 nt withheld, positions 7846-7986]
CCTTTGACGTTGGAGTCCACGTTCTTT
[37 nt withheld, positions 8014-8050]
ACTCTATCTCGGGCTATTCTTTTGATTTATAAGGGATTTTGCCGATTTCGGTCTATTGGTTAAAAAATGA
GCTGATTTAACAAAAATTTAACGCGAATTTTAACAAAATATTAACGTTTACAATTTTATGGTGCACTCTC
AGTACAATCTGCTCTGATGCCGCATAGTTAAGCCAGCCCCGACACCCGCCAACACCCGCTGACGCGCCCT
GACGGGCTTGTCTGCTCCCGGCATCCGCTTACAGACAAGCTGTGACCGTCTCCGGGAGCTGCATGTGTCA
GAGGTTTTCACCGTCATCACCGAAACGCGCGAGACGAAAGGGCCTCGTGATACGCCTATTTTTATAGGTT
AATGTCATGATAATAATGGTTTCTTAGACGTCAGGTGGCACTTTTCGGGGAAATGTGCGCGGAACCCCTA
TTTGTTTATTTTTCTAAATACATTCAAATATGTATCCGCTCATGAGACAATAACCCTGATAAATGCTTCA
ATAATATTGAAAAAGGAAGAGTATGAGTATTCAACATTTCCGTGTCGCCCTTATTCCCTTTTTTGCGGCA
TTTTGCCTTCCTGTTTTTGCTCACCCAGAAACGCTGGTGAAAGTAAAAGATGCTGAAGATCAGTTGGGTG
CACGAGTGGGTTACATCGAACTGGATCTCAACAGCGGTAAGATCCTTGAGAGTTTTCGCCCCGAAGAACG
TTTTCCAATGATGAGCACTTTTAAAGTTCTGCTATGTGGCGCGGTATTATCCCGTATTGACGCCGGGCAA
GAGCAACTCGGTCGCCGCATACACTATTCTCAGAATGACTTGGTTGAGTACTCACCAGTCACAGAAAAGC
ATCTTACGGATGGCATGACAGTAAGAGAATTATGCAGTGCTGCCATAACCATGAGTGATAACACTGCGGC
CAACTTACTTCTGACAACGATCGGAGGACCGAAGGAGCTAACCGCTTTTTTGCACAACATGGGGGATCAT
GTAACTCGCCTTGATCGTTGGGAACCGGAGCTGAATGAAGCCATACCAAACGACGAGCGTGACACCACGA
TGCCTGTAGCAATGGCAACAACGTTGCGCAAACTATTAACTGGCGAACTACTTACTCTAGCTTCCCGGCA
ACAATTAATAGACTGGATGGAGGCGGATAAAGTTGCAGGACCACTTCTGCGCTCGGCCCTTCCGGCTGGC
TGGTTTATTGCTGATAAATCTGGAGCCGGTGAGCGTGGAAGCCGCGGTATCATTGCAGCACTGGGGCCAG
ATGGTAAGCCCTCCCGTATCGTAGTTATCTACACGACGGGGAGTCAGGCAACTATGGATGAACGAAATAG
ACAGATCGCTGAGATAGGTGCCTCACTGATTAAGCATTGGTAACTGTCAGACCAAGTTTACTCATATATA
CTTTAGATTGATTTAAAACTTCATTTTTAATTTAAAAGGATCTAGGTGAAGATCCTTTTTGATAATCTCA
TGACCAAAATCCCTTAACGTGAGTTTTCGTTCCACTGAGCGTCAGACCCCGTAGAAAAGATCAAAGGATC
TTCTTGAGATCCTTTTTTTCTGCGCGTAATCTGCTGCTTGCAAACAAAAAAACCACCGCTACCAGCGGTG
GTTTGTTTGCCGGATCAAGAGCTACCAACTCTTTTTCCGAAGGTAACTGGCTTCAGCAGAGCGCAGATAC
CAAATACTGTTCTTCTAGTGTAGCCGTAGTTAGGCCACCACTTCAAGAACTCTGTAGCACCGCCTACATA
CCTCGCTCTGCTAATCCTGTTACCAGTGGCTGCTGCCAGTGGCGATAAGTCGTGTCTTACCGGGTTGGAC
TCAAGACGATAGTTACCGGATAAGGCGCAGCGGTCGGGCTGAACGGGGGGTTCGTGCACACAGCCCAGCT
TGGAGCGAACGACCTACACCGAACTGAGATACCTACAGCGTGAGCTATGAGAAAGCGCCACGCTTCCCGA
AGGGAGAAAGGCGGACAGGTATCCGGTAAGCGGCAGGGTCGGAACAGGAGAGCGCACGAGGGAGCTTCCA
GGGGGAAACGCCTGGTATCTTTATAGTCCTGTCGGGTTTCGCCACCTCTGACTTGAGCGTCGATTTTTGT
GATGCTCGTCAGGGGGGCGGAGCCTATGGAAAAACGCCAGCAACGCGGCCTTTTTACGGTTCCTGGCCTT
TTGCTGGCCTTTTGCTCACATGTGAGGGCCTATTTCCCATGATTCCTTCATATTTGCATATACGATACAA
GGCTGTTAGAGAGATAATTGGAATTAATTTGACTGTAAACACAAAGATATTAGTACAAAATACGTGACGT
AGAAAGTAATAATTTCTTGGGTAGTTTGCAGTTTTAAAATTATGTTTTAAAATGGACTATCATATGCTTA
CCGTAACTTGAAAGTATTTCGATTTCTTGGCTTTATATATCTTGTGGAAAGGACGAAACACCGCATCGGG
GTCAGGGTCGCCGGTTTTAGAGCTAGAAATAGCAAGTTAAAATAAGGCTAGTCCGTTATCAACTTGAAAA
AGTGGCACCGAGTCGGTGCTTTTTTGTTTTAGAGCTAGAAATAGCAAGTTAAAATAAGGCTAGTCCGTTT
TTAGCGCGTGCGCCAAT
Features (pLannotate 1.2.2; 23 found; start..end, strand, type, name):
     28..268     +  promoter       U6 promoter: RNA polymerase III promoter for human U6 snRNA
    298..373     +  misc_RNA       gRNA scaffold: guide RNA scaffold for the Streptococcus pyogenes CRISPR/Cas9 system
    380..423     +  misc_RNA       gRNA scaffold (fragment): guide RNA scaffold for the Streptococcus pyogenes CRISPR/Cas9 system
    640..851     +  promoter       EF-1α core promoter: core promoter for human elongation factor EF-1α
    852..965     +  intron         EF-1α intron A (fragment): intron upstream of the start codon of human EF-1α
   1591..1794    +  intron         EF-1α intron A: truncated intron upstream of the start codon of human EF-1α
   1935..3536    +  CDS            Cas9(N): N-terminal portion of Streptococcus pyogenes Cas9 (Zetsche et al., 2015)
   3537..6035    +  CDS            Cas9(C): C-terminal portion of Streptococcus pyogenes Cas9 (Zetsche et al., 2015)
   6036..6083    +  CDS            nucleoplasmin NLS: bipartite nuclear localization signal from nucleoplasmin
   6153..6529    +  CDS            H2B (fragment): human histone H2B; HIST1H2BB
   6549..7256    +  CDS            mCherry: mCherry is a basic (constitutively fluorescent) red fluorescent protein published in 2004, derived from Discosoma sp.. It is reported to be a very rapidly-maturing monomer with low acid sensitivity.
   7290..7401    +  polyA_signal   bGH poly(A) signal: bovine growth hormone polyadenylation signal
   7506..7646    +  repeat_region  AAV2 ITR: inverted terminal repeat of adeno-associated virus serotype 2 inverted
   7651..7702    -  misc_feature   bom (fragment): basis of mobility region from pBR322
   7721..8176    +  rep_origin     f1 ori (sequence partly withheld): f1 bacteriophage origin of replication; arrow indicates direction of (+) strand synthesis
   8177..8226    -  misc_feature   bom (fragment): basis of mobility region from pBR322
   8328..8363    -  CDS            rop (fragment): Rop protein, which maintains plasmids at low copy number; rop
   8458..8562    +  promoter       AmpR promoter: bla
   8563..9423    +  CDS            AmpR: β-lactamase; bla; confers resistance to ampicillin, carbenicillin, and related antibiotics
   9594..10182   +  rep_origin     ori: high-copy-number ColE1/pMB1/pBR322/pUC origin of replication
  10244..10484   +  promoter       U6 promoter: RNA polymerase III promoter for human U6 snRNA
  10514..10589   +  misc_RNA       gRNA scaffold: guide RNA scaffold for the Streptococcus pyogenes CRISPR/Cas9 system
  10596..10639   +  misc_RNA       gRNA scaffold (fragment): guide RNA scaffold for the Streptococcus pyogenes CRISPR/Cas9 system
