[The description below was written by a language model from this plasmid's Addgene catalogue record and pLannotate feature annotations shown in this document.]
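Description:
pX458-Ef1a-Cas9-H2B-mCherry (dual gRNA: Neurog2 x2) is an all-in-one mammalian CRISPR/Cas9 expression plasmid derived from the PX458 backbone, designed to deliver Streptococcus pyogenes Cas9, a fluorescent reporter and two guide RNAs against mouse Neurog2 from a single 10.7 kb molecule. It is maintained in bacteria through a high-copy ColE1/pUC-type origin with ampicillin resistance (bla). An f1 phage origin is also present. A single AAV2 inverted terminal repeat and small bom and rop fragments are annotated in the backbone; these appear to be carried-over backbone sequences, and the record gives no indication that the plasmid is meant for AAV packaging.

The construct carries two separate guide cassettes, each consisting of a human U6 RNA polymerase III promoter followed by the S. pyogenes gRNA scaffold, so that two distinct Neurog2-targeting guides are transcribed in the same cell. Pairing two guides against one locus is commonly done to excise the intervening segment or to raise the likelihood of disruption, although the record states only that both target Neurog2. Cas9 is driven by the human EF-1α core promoter with portions of its intron A, and the coding sequence is annotated as contiguous N- and C-terminal segments followed by a nucleoplasmin nuclear localization signal. Downstream, in the same transcription unit and ahead of a bGH polyadenylation signal, lies histone H2B joined to mCherry, which gives a nuclear red signal marking transfected cells. The element linking Cas9 to H2B-mCherry is not annotated. mCherry is listed as the selectable marker, and no mammalian drug-resistance gene is annotated. The associated work concerns Otx2 regulation by Ascl1 and Neurog2 in the developing mouse retina.
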