Addgene plasmid #171100: pX458-Ef1a-Cas9-H2B-mCherry (dual gRNA: Neurog2 x2)
Purpose: CRISPR/Cas9 expressing plasmid containing two gRNAs targeting mouse Neurog2.
Depositing lab: Joseph Brzezinski. Depositing organization: University of Colorado Denver and Anschutz Medical Campus. Publication: Initiation of Otx2 expression in the developing mouse retina requires a unique enhancer and either Ascl1 or Neurog2 activity. Kaufman ML, Goodson NB, Park KU, Schwanke M, Office E, Schneider SR, Abraham J, Hensley A, Jones KL, Brzezinski JA. Development. 2021 Jun 15;148(12). pii: 269198. doi: 10.1242/dev.199399. Epub 2021 Jun 18. PubMed 34143204.
Backbone
  Vector backbone: PX458
  Backbone manufacturer: Feng Zhang (Addgene plasmid # 48138)
  Vector type: CRISPR
  Selectable markers: mCherry
Growth in bacteria
  Bacterial resistance: Ampicillin, 100 μg/mL
  Growth temperature: 37°C
  Growth strain: NEB Stable
  Copy number: High Copy
Gene/Insert
  Gene/Insert name: hSpCas9
  gRNA/shRNA sequence: Neurog2 gRNA1: CATCGGGGTCAGGGTCGCCG; Neurog2 gRNA2: CTCCCGAGGTGCCAAGACGG
  Species: M. musculus (mouse); S. pyogenes
  Entrez Gene: Neurog2 (a.k.a. Atoh4, Math4A, bHLHa8, ngn-2, ngn2)
  Promoter: Ef1a
  Cloning method: Gateway Cloning
Terms and licenses: Academic/Nonprofit Terms; Industry Terms: Not Available to Industry
How to cite: pX458-Ef1a-Cas9-H2B-mCherry (dual gRNA: Neurog2 x2) was a gift from Joseph Brzezinski (Addgene plasmid # 171100 ; http://n2t.net/addgene:171100 ; RRID:Addgene_171100)
